Addgene plasmid #119868: pGEM-NLS-Cre-2A-mCherry-FKF
Purpose: Donor cassette containing NLS-tagged Cre, a Thosea asigna virus peptide (2A), mCherry and SV40 polyA tail, followed by FRT site-flanked Kanamycin selection gene
Depositing lab: Tatjana Sauka-Spengler. Depositing organization: University of Oxford. Publication: Functional Heterogeneity within the Developing Zebrafish Epicardium. Weinberger M, Simoes FC, Patient R, Sauka-Spengler T, Riley PR. Dev Cell. 2020 Mar 9;52(5):574-590.e6. doi: 10.1016/j.devcel.2020.01.023. Epub 2020 Feb 20. PubMed 32084358.
Backbone
  Vector backbone: pGEM-T
  Backbone size w/o insert (bp): 3008
  Total vector size (bp): 6586
  Vector type: Bacterial Expression
Growth in bacteria
  Bacterial resistance: Ampicillin, 100 μg/mL
  Growth temperature: 37°C
  Growth strain: DH5alpha
  Copy number: High Copy
Gene/Insert
  Gene/Insert name: NLS-Cre, 2A, mCherry and SV40 polyA, followed by FRT site-flanked Kanamycin selection gene
  Species: D. rerio (zebrafish)
  Insert size (bp): 3578
  Tag / fusion protein: mCherry (C terminal on insert)
Terms and licenses: Academic/Nonprofit Terms; Industry Terms: Not Available to Industry
How to cite: pGEM-NLS-Cre-2A-mCherry-FKF was a gift from Tatjana Sauka-Spengler (Addgene plasmid # 119868 ; http://n2t.net/addgene:119868 ; RRID:Addgene_119868)
