[The description below was written by a language model from this plasmid's Addgene catalogue record and pLannotate feature annotations shown in this document.]
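Description:
pGEM-NLS-Cre-2A-mCherry-FKF is a 6.6 kb donor-cassette plasmid built in the pGEM-T cloning backbone and maintained in E. coli at high copy through a ColE1/pUC-type origin with ampicillin resistance (bla). The backbone also carries an f1 origin and remnants of the lacZα/lac promoter region. T7 and SP6 phage promoters flank the cloning site that holds the roughly 3.6 kb insert.

The insert is a promoterless reporter/recombinase module followed by a removable selection marker. It begins with a nuclear-localised Cre recombinase coding sequence, joined through a Thosea asigna virus 2A peptide to mCherry and terminated by an SV40 polyadenylation signal. Because ribosomes skip a peptide bond at the 2A sequence, one transcript yields separate Cre and red fluorescent proteins, so mCherry marks the cells that express Cre. No eukaryotic promoter is annotated upstream of Cre; only the T7 promoter of the backbone precedes it. This fits a cassette meant to be placed under the control of regulatory sequences at a target locus.

Downstream lies the "FKF" unit, in which a Tn5 NeoR/KanR gene is driven by a bacterial bla promoter together with an SV40 early promoter fragment. It ends in an HSV TK poly(A) signal and is bracketed by two FRT sites. Kanamycin can therefore be used to select for insertion of the cassette, after which FLP recombinase can excise the marker.

The record describes the plasmid only as a donor cassette and lists zebrafish as the species. It does not state the recipient construct or the insertion method, although the design suits recombineering into larger genomic clones to generate Cre driver lines. A short hornet-peptide match in the feature table is probably a spurious annotation.
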