Features (pLannotate 1.2.2; 27 found; start..end, strand, type, name):
    432..589     -  CDS            lacZα (fragment): LacZα fragment of β-galactosidase; lacZ fragment
    592..610     +  promoter       T7 promoter: promoter for bacteriophage T7 RNA polymerase
    684..1709    +  CDS            cre: RECR_BPP1 - Experimental evidence at protein level: Swiss-Prot protein existence level 1. Catalyzes site-specific recombination between two 34-base- pair LOXP sites. Its role is to maintain the phage genome as a monomeric unit-copy plasmid in the lysogenic state. From Escherichia phage P1 (Bacteriophage P1).
   1725..1774    +  CDS            T2A (fragment): 2A peptide from Thosea asigna virus capsid protein Eukaryotic ribosomes fail to insert a peptide bond between the Gly and Pro residues, yielding separate polypeptides.
   1785..2492    +  CDS            mCherry: mCherry is a basic (constitutively fluorescent) red fluorescent protein published in 2004, derived from Discosoma sp.. It is reported to be a very rapidly-maturing monomer with low acid sensitivity.
   2547..2668    -  polyA_signal   SV40 poly(A) signal: SV40 polyadenylation signal
   2691..2759    -  CDS            large T antigen (fragment): large T antigen from SV40 (simian virus 40)
   2792..2839    -  protein_bind   FRT: FLP-mediated recombination occurs in the 8-bp core sequence TCTAGAAA (Turan and Bode, 2011). FLP recombinase from the Saccharomyces cerevisiae 2μ plasmid
   2849..2904    -  CDS            lacZα (fragment): LacZα fragment of β-galactosidase; lacZ fragment
   2933..3037    +  promoter       AmpR promoter: bla
   3039..3229    +  promoter       SV40 promoter (fragment): SV40 enhancer and early promoter
   3269..4063    +  CDS            NeoR/KanR: aminoglycoside phosphotransferase from Tn5; aph(3')-II (or nptII); confers resistance to neomycin, kanamycin, and G418 (Geneticin®)
   4070..4118    +  polyA_signal   HSV TK poly(A) signal: herpes simplex virus thymidine kinase polyadenylation signal (Cole and Stacy, 1985)
   4143..4176    -  protein_bind   FRT (minimal): supports FLP-mediated excision but not integration (Turan and Bode, 2011) FLP recombinase from the Saccharomyces cerevisiae 2μ plasmid
   4200..4239    -  rep_origin     SV40 ori (fragment): SV40 origin of replication
   4245..4307    -  CDS            VESPI_VESMG (fragment): Experimental evidence at protein level: Swiss-Prot protein existence level 1. Shows contractile activity on isolated ileum smooth muscle. From Vespa magnifica (Hornet).
   4319..4337    -  promoter       SP6 promoter: promoter for bacteriophage SP6 RNA polymerase
   4379..4395    -  protein_bind   lac operator: The lac repressor binds to the lac operator to inhibit transcription in E. coli. This inhibition can be relieved by adding lactose or isopropyl-β-D-thiogalactopyranoside (IPTG). lac repressor encoded by lacI
   4403..4433    -  promoter       lac promoter: promoter for the E. coli lac operon
   4448..4469    -  protein_bind   CAP binding site: CAP binding activates transcription in the presence of cAMP. E. coli catabolite activator protein
   4482..4574    -  CDS            lacI (fragment): lac repressor; lacI; The lac repressor binds to the lac operator to inhibit transcription in E. coli. This inhibition can be relieved by adding lactose or isopropyl-β-D-thiogalactopyranoside (IPTG).
   4757..5345    -  rep_origin     ori: high-copy-number ColE1/pMB1/pBR322/pUC origin of replication
   5516..6376    -  CDS            AmpR: β-lactamase; bla; confers resistance to ampicillin, carbenicillin, and related antibiotics
   6377..6481    -  promoter       AmpR promoter: bla
   6508..6558    +  misc_feature   bom (fragment): basis of mobility region from pBR322
   6559..6586    -  rep_origin     M13 ori (fragment): M13 bacteriophage origin of replication; arrow indicates direction of (+) strand synthesis
   6586..428     -  rep_origin     f1 ori (across the origin) (sequence partly withheld): f1 bacteriophage origin of replication; arrow indicates direction of (+) strand synthesis
>Addgene plasmid #119868 | pGEM-NLS-Cre-2A-mCherry-FKF | addgene full sequence | sequence record 240979 | Addgene NGS Result
ATTCGCGTTAAATTTTTGTTAAATCAGCTCATTTTTTAACCAATAGGCCGAAATCGGCAAAATCCCTTAT
AAATCAAAAGAATAGACCGAGATAGGGT
[37 nt withheld, positions 99-135]
AAAGAACGTGGACTCCAACGTCAAAGG
[49 nt withheld, positions 163-211]
T
[91 nt withheld, positions 213-303]
G
[124 nt withheld, positions 305-428]
CCATTCGCCATTCAGGCTGCGCAACTGTTGGGAAGGGCGATCGGTGCGGGCCTCTTCGCTATTACGCCAG
CTGGCGAAAGGGGGATGTGCTGCAAGGCGATTAAGTTGGGTAACGCCAGGGTTTTCCCAGTCACGACGTT
GTAAAACGACGGCCAGTGAATTGTAATACGACTCACTATAGGGCGAATTGGGCCCGACGTCGCATGCTCC
CGGCCGCCATGGCGGCCGCGGATGCCCAAGAAAAAGCGCAAAGTGTCCAACCTGTTGACAGTGCATCAGA
ACCTGCCTGCCCTGCCTGTGGACGCGACAAGCGACGAGGTCCGCAAGAATCTTATGGACATGTTTCGGGA
CCGACAGGCATTCTCTGAGCACACTTGGAAAATGCTGCTGTCCGTGTGCCGTTCTTGGGCTGCCTGGTGT
AAGCTGAACAACAGAAAGTGGTTCCCGGCTGAACCGGAAGATGTTCGTGACTATCTGCTTTACCTCCAAG
CTAGAGGTTTGGCCGTCAAGACAATCCAGCAGCATCTGGGGCAGCTTAACATGCTGCATCGGCGAAGTGG
TCTGCCAAGGCCAAGTGATTCAAACGCTGTGTCTCTCGTGATGCGAAGAATTAGGAAAGAGAACGTGGAC
GCTGGAGAGAGAGCGAAGCAGGCTTTGGCTTTCGAGCGTACTGATTTCGACCAAGTGCGCTCTTTGATGG
AGAATAGTGATAGGTGTCAGGATATAAGAAATTTGGCCTTCCTGGGTATTGCATATAACACACTTTTGCG
CATTGCTGAGATCGCCCGCATACGGGTTAAAGACATCTCTAGAACCGACGGGGGAAGGATGCTCATCCAC
ATCGGCAGGACGAAAACCCTCGTGTCCACCGCCGGCGTCGAGAAGGCACTGTCTCTGGGAGTGACAAAAC
TTGTGGAGCGTTGGATCAGTGTATCAGGTGTAGCCGATGATCCTAATAACTACCTTTTCTGCCGGGTCAG
GAAGAACGGCGTCGCTGCCCCTTCTGCCACCAGTCAGCTGTCCACGCGCGCGCTGGAAGGAATCTTTGAA
GCGACGCATAGACTCATTTATGGAGCGAAAGACGACTCTGGCCAGCGTTATCTGGCCTGGAGTGGACACT
CTGCTCGCGTGGGAGCGGCGCGCGATATGGCAAGAGCTGGAGTTTCTATCCCTGAGATCATGCAGGCAGG
TGGATGGACAAACGTTAACATCGTGATGAATTATATTCGTAACCTGGATAGCGAGACCGGAGCGATGGTT
CGGCTGCTCGAGGATGGAGACGATATCGGATCAGGAGAGGGCAGGGGAAGTCTTCTAACATGCGGGGACG
TGGAGGAAAATCCCGGGCCCGGAAGTATGGTGTCGAAGGGCGAGGAGGATAACATGGCCATCATCAAGGA
GTTCATGCGCTTCAAGGTGCACATGGAGGGCTCCGTGAACGGCCACGAGTTCGAGATCGAGGGCGAGGGC
GAGGGCCGCCCCTACGAGGGCACCCAGACCGCCAAGCTTAAAGTGACCAAGGGTGGCCCCCTGCCCTTCG
CCTGGGACATCCTGTCCCCTCAATTCATGTACGGCTCCAAGGCCTACGTGAAGCACCCCGCCGACATCCC
CGACTACTTGAAGCTGTCCTTCCCCGAGGGCTTCAAGTGGGAGCGCGTGATGAACTTCGAGGACGGCGGC
GTGGTGACCGTGACCCAGGACTCCTCCCTCCAAGATGGCGAGTTCATTTATAAAGTGAAGCTGCGCGGCA
CCAACTTCCCCTCCGACGGCCCCGTAATGCAGAAGAAGACCATGGGCTGGGAGGCCTCCTCCGAGCGGAT
GTACCCCGAGGACGGCGCCCTGAAGGGCGAGATCAAGCAGAGGCTGAAGCTGAAGGACGGCGGCCACTAC
GACGCTGAGGTCAAGACCACCTACAAGGCCAAGAAGCCCGTGCAGCTGCCCGGCGCCTACAACGTCAACA
TCAAGTTGGACATCACCTCCCACAACGAGGACTACACCATCGTGGAACAGTACGAACGCGCCGAGGGCCG
CCACTCCACCGGCGGCATGGACGAGCTGTACAAGTAAAGCGGCCGCGACTCTAGAGTCGGGGCGGCCGGC
CGCTTCGAGCAGACATGATAAGATACATTGATGAGTTTGGACAAACCACAACTAGAATGCAGTGAAAAAA
ATGCTTTATTTGTGAAATTTGTGATGCTATTGCTTTATTTGTAACCATTATAAGCTGCAATAAACAAGTT
AACAACAACAATTGCATTCATTTTATGTTTCGGGTTCAGGGGGAGGTGTGGGAGGTTTTTTAAAGCAAGT
AAAACCTCTACAAATGTGGTAAAATCGATAAGGATCCGTCGACCGACCTGCTTGAAGTTCCTATACTTTC
TAGAGAATAGGAACTTCGGAATAGGAACTTCAAGATCCCCCTGGCGAAAGGGGGATGTGCTGCAAGGCGA
TTAAGTTGGGTAACGCCAGGGTTTTCGTCAGGTGGCACTTTTCGGGGAAATGTGCGCGGAACCCCTATTT
GTTTATTTTTCTAAATACATTCAAATATGTATCCGCTCATGAGACAATAACCCTGATAAATGCTTCAATA
ATATTGAAAAAGGAAGAGTCCTGAGGCGGAAAGAACCAGCTGTGGAATGTGTGTCAGTTAGGGTGTGGAA
AGTCCCCAGGCTCCCCAGCAGGCAGAAGTATGCAAAGCATGCATCTCAATTAGTCAGCAACCAGGTGTGG
AAAGTCCCCAGGCTCCCCAGCAGGCAGAAGTATGCAAAGCATGCATCTCAATTAGTCAGTAACCATAGTC
CGCAAAGATCGATCAAGAGACAGGATGAGGATCGTTTCGCATGATTGAACAAGATGGATTGCACGCAGGT
TCTCCGGCCGCTTGGGTGGAGAGGCTATTCGGCTATGACTGGGCACAACAGACAATCGGCTGCTCTGATG
CCGCCGTGTTCCGGCTGTCAGCGCAGGGGCGCCCGGTTCTTTTTGTCAAGACCGACCTGTCCGGTGCCCT
GAATGAACTGCAAGACGAGGCAGCGCGGCTATCGTGGCTGGCCACGACGGGCGTTCCTTGCGCAGCTGTG
CTCGACGTTGTCACTGAAGCGGGAAGGGACTGGCTGCTATTGGGCGAAGTGCCGGGGCAGGATCTCCTGT
CATCTCACCTTGCTCCTGCCGAGAAAGTATCCATCATGGCTGATGCAATGCGGCGGCTGCATACGCTTGA
TCCGGCTACCTGCCCATTCGACCACCAAGCGAAACATCGCATCGAGCGAGCACGTACTCGGATGGAAGCC
GGTCTTGTCGATCAGGATGATCTGGACGAAGAGCATCAGGGGCTCGCGCCAGCCGAACTGTTCGCCAGGC
TCAAGGCGAGCATGCCCGACGGCGAGGATCTCGTCGTGACCCATGGCGATGCCTGCTTGCCGAATATCAT
GGTGGAAAATGGCCGCTTTTCTGGATTCATCGACTGTGGCCGGCTGGGTGTGGCGGACCGCTATCAGGAC
ATAGCGTTGGCTACCCGTGATATTGCTGAAGAGCTTGGCGGCGAATGGGCTGACCGCTTCCTCGTGCTTT
ACGGTATCGCCGCTCCCGATTCGCAGCGCATCGCCTTCTATCGCCTTCTTGACGAGTTCTTCTGAGGGGA
TCGGCAATAAAAAGACAGAATAAAACGCACGGGTGTTGGGTCGTTTGTTCGGATCCGAGCTTCAAAAGCG
CTCTGAAGTTCCTATACTTTCTAGAGAATAGGAACTTCGGAATAGTAACTTCTCCATGGTAGCCTCCAAA
AAAGCCTCCTCACTACTTCTGGAATAGCTCAATCACTAGTGAATTCGCGGCCGCCTGCAGGTCGACCATA
TGGGAGAGCTCCCAACGCGTTGGATGCATAGCTTGAGTATTCTATAGTGTCACCTAAATAGCTTGGCGTA
ATCATGGTCATAGCTGTTTCCTGTGTGAAATTGTTATCCGCTCACAATTCCACACAACATACGAGCCGGA
AGCATAAAGTGTAAAGCCTGGGGTGCCTAATGAGTGAGCTAACTCACATTAATTGCGTTGCGCTCACTGC
CCGCTTTCCAGTCGGGAAACCTGTCGTGCCAGCTGCATTAATGAATCGGCCAACGCGCGGGGAGAGGCGG
TTTGCGTATTGGGCGCTCTTCCGCTTCCTCGCTCACTGACTCGCTGCGCTCGGTCGTTCGGCTGCGGCGA
GCGGTATCAGCTCACTCAAAGGCGGTAATACGGTTATCCACAGAATCAGGGGATAACGCAGGAAAGAACA
TGTGAGCAAAAGGCCAGCAAAAGGCCAGGAACCGTAAAAAGGCCGCGTTGCTGGCGTTTTTCCATAGGCT
CCGCCCCCCTGACGAGCATCACAAAAATCGACGCTCAAGTCAGAGGTGGCGAAACCCGACAGGACTATAA
AGATACCAGGCGTTTCCCCCTGGAAGCTCCCTCGTGCGCTCTCCTGTTCCGACCCTGCCGCTTACCGGAT
ACCTGTCCGCCTTTCTCCCTTCGGGAAGCGTGGCGCTTTCTCATAGCTCACGCTGTAGGTATCTCAGTTC
GGTGTAGGTCGTTCGCTCCAAGCTGGGCTGTGTGCACGAACCCCCCGTTCAGCCCGACCGCTGCGCCTTA
TCCGGTAACTATCGTCTTGAGTCCAACCCGGTAAGACACGACTTATCGCCACTGGCAGCAGCCACTGGTA
ACAGGATTAGCAGAGCGAGGTATGTAGGCGGTGCTACAGAGTTCTTGAAGTGGTGGCCTAACTACGGCTA
CACTAGAAGAACAGTATTTGGTATCTGCGCTCTGCTGAAGCCAGTTACCTTCGGAAAAAGAGTTGGTAGC
TCTTGATCCGGCAAACAAACCACCGCTGGTAGCGGTGGTTTTTTTGTTTGCAAGCAGCAGATTACGCGCA
GAAAAAAAGGATCTCAAGAAGATCCTTTGATCTTTTCTACGGGGTCTGACGCTCAGTGGAACGAAAACTC
ACGTTAAGGGATTTTGGTCATGAGATTATCAAAAAGGATCTTCACCTAGATCCTTTTAAATTAAAAATGA
AGTTTTAAATCAATCTAAAGTATATATGAGTAAACTTGGTCTGACAGTTACCAATGCTTAATCAGTGAGG
CACCTATCTCAGCGATCTGTCTATTTCGTTCATCCATAGTTGCCTGACTCCCCGTCGTGTAGATAACTAC
GATACGGGAGGGCTTACCATCTGGCCCCAGTGCTGCAATGATACCGCGAGACCCACGCTCACCGGCTCCA
GATTTATCAGCAATAAACCAGCCAGCCGGAAGGGCCGAGCGCAGAAGTGGTCCTGCAACTTTATCCGCCT
CCATCCAGTCTATTAATTGTTGCCGGGAAGCTAGAGTAAGTAGTTCGCCAGTTAATAGTTTGCGCAACGT
TGTTGCCATTGCTACAGGCATCGTGGTGTCACGCTCGTCGTTTGGTATGGCTTCATTCAGCTCCGGTTCC
CAACGATCAAGGCGAGTTACATGATCCCCCATGTTGTGCAAAAAAGCGGTTAGCTCCTTCGGTCCTCCGA
TCGTTGTCAGAAGTAAGTTGGCCGCAGTGTTATCACTCATGGTTATGGCAGCACTGCATAATTCTCTTAC
TGTCATGCCATCCGTAAGATGCTTTTCTGTGACTGGTGAGTACTCAACCAAGTCATTCTGAGAATAGTGT
ATGCGGCGACCGAGTTGCTCTTGCCCGGCGTCAATACGGGATAATACCGCGCCACATAGCAGAACTTTAA
AAGTGCTCATCATTGGAAAACGTTCTTCGGGGCGAAAACTCTCAAGGATCTTACCGCTGTTGAGATCCAG
TTCGATGTAACCCACTCGTGCACCCAACTGATCTTCAGCATCTTTTACTTTCACCAGCGTTTCTGGGTGA
GCAAAAACAGGAAGGCAAAATGCCGCAAAAAAGGGAATAAGGGCGACACGGAAATGTTGAATACTCATAC
TCTTCCTTTTTCAATATTATTGAAGCATTTATCAGGGTTATTGTCTCATGAGCGGATACATATTTGAATG
TATTTAGAAAAATAAACAAATAGGGGTTCCGCGCACATTTCCCCGAAAAGTGCCACCTGATGCGGTGTGA
AATACCGCACAGATGCGTAAGGAGAAAATACCGCATCAGGAAATTGTAAGCGTTAATATTTTGTTAAA
